>Addgene plasmid #246254 | CMV-mEGFP-Rab5a(Q79L) | addgene full sequence | sequence record 489524 | Addgene NGS Result
TCATTAGTTCATAGCCCATATATGGAGTTCCGCGTTACATAACTTACGGTAAATGGCCCGCCTGGCTGAC
CGCCCAACGACCCCCGCCCATTGACGTCAATAATGACGTATGTTCCCATAGTAACGCCAATAGGGACTTT
CCATTGACGTCAATGGGTGGAGTATTTACGGTAAACTGCCCACTTGGCAGTACATCAAGTGTATCATATG
CCAAGTACGCCCCCTATTGACGTCAATGACGGTAAATGGCCCGCCTGGCATTATGCCCAGTACATGACCT
TATGGGACTTTCCTACTTGGCAGTACATCTACGTATTAGTCATCGCTATTACCATGGTGATGCGGTTTTG
GCAGTACATCAATGGGCGTGGATAGCGGTTTGACTCACGGGGATTTCCAAGTCTCCACCCCATTGACGTC
AATGGGAGTTTGTTTTGGCACCAAAATCAACGGGACTTTCCAAAATGTCGTAACAACTCCGCCCCATTGA
CGCAAATGGGCGGTAGGCGTGTACGGTGGGAGGTCTATATAAGCAGAGCTGGTTTAGTGAACCGTCAGAT
CCGCTAGCGCTACCGGTCGCCACCATGGTGAGCAAGGGCGAGGAGCTGTTCACCGGGGTGGTGCCCATCC
TGGTCGAGCTGGACGGCGACGTAAACGGCCACAAGTTCAGCGTGTCCGGCGAGGGCGAGGGCGATGCCAC
CTACGGCAAGCTGACCCTGAAGTTCATCTGCACCACCGGCAAGCTGCCCGTGCCCTGGCCCACCCTCGTG
ACCACCCTGACCTACGGCGTGCAGTGCTTCAGCCGCTACCCCGACCACATGAAGCAGCACGACTTCTTCA
AGTCCGCCATGCCCGAAGGCTACGTCCAGGAGCGCACCATCTTCTTCAAGGACGACGGCAACTACAAGAC
CCGCGCCGAGGTGAAGTTCGAGGGCGACACCCTGGTGAACCGCATCGAGCTGAAGGGCATCGACTTCAAG
GAGGACGGCAACATCCTGGGGCACAAGCTGGAGTACAACTACAACAGCCACAACGTCTATATCATGGCCG
ACAAGCAGAAGAACGGCATCAAGGTGAACTTCAAGATCCGCCACAACATCGAGGACGGCAGCGTGCAGCT
CGCCGACCACTACCAGCAGAACACCCCCATCGGCGACGGCCCCGTGCTGCTGCCCGACAACCACTACCTG
AGCACCCAGTCCAAGCTGAGCAAAGACCCCAACGAGAAGCGCGATCACATGGTCCTGCTGGAGTTCGTGA
CCGCCGCCGGGATCACTCTCGGCATGGACGAGCTGTACAAGTCCGGACTCAGATCTCGAGCTCGGGCTAA
TCGAGGAGCAACAAGACCCAACGGGCCAAATACTGGAAATAAAATATGCCAGTTCAAACTGGTTCTTCTA
GGAGAGTCTGCTGTTGGCAAATCAAGTCTGGTGCTTCGCTTTGTGAAAGGCCAATTTCATGAGTTTCAAG
AGAGTACCATTGGGGCTGCCTTTCTAACCCAAACTGTGTGTCTTGATGACACAACAGTAAAATTTGAAAT
ATGGGATACAGCTGGCCTAGAACGGTATCATAGCCTAGCACCAATGTACTACCGAGGAGCACAAGCCGCC
ATAGTTGTGTATGATATTACAAATGAGGAGTCCTTTTCGAGAGCAAAAAACTGGGTTAAAGAACTTCAAA
GGCAAGCAAGTCCTAATATTGTGATAGCTTTGTCAGGAAACAAGGCTGACTTAGCAAATAAAAGAGCTGT
TGACTTCCAGGAAGCACAGTCCTATGCAGATGACAACAGCTTATTATTTATGGAGACATCAGCTAAGACA
TCAATGAATGTAAATGAAATATTTATGGCAATAGCTAAAAAGCTGCCAAAGAACGAACCACAAAATCCAG
GCGCAAACTCAGCCAGAGGACGAGGAGTAGACCTTACTGAGCCTGCACAGCCAGCCAGAAGCCAGTGTTG
TAGTAACTAAGGATCCGCGGCCGCTAGGGATCCACCGGATCTAGATAACTGATCATAATCAGCCATACCA
CATTTGTAGAGGTTTTACTTGCTTTAAAAAACCTCCCACACCTCCCCCTGAACCTGAAACATAAAATGAA
TGCAATTGTTGTTGTTAACTTGTTTATTGCAGCTTATAATGGTTACAAATAAAGCAATAGCATCACAAAT
TTCACAAATAAAGCATTTTTTTCACTGCATTCTAGTTGTGGTTTGTCCAAACTCATCAATGTATCTTAAC
GCGTAAATTGTAAGCGTTAATATTTTGTTAAAATTCGCGTTAAATTTTTGTTAAATCAGCTCATTTTTTA
ACCAATAGGCCGAAATCGGCAAAATCCCTTATAAATCAAAAGAATAGACCGAGATAGGGT
[37 nt withheld, positions 2371-2407]
AAAGAACGTGGACTCCAACGTCAAAGG
[49 nt withheld, positions 2435-2483]
T
[91 nt withheld, positions 2485-2575]
G
[124 nt withheld, positions 2577-2700]
CAGGTGGCACTTTTCGGGGAAATGTGCGCGGAACCCCTATTTGTTTATTTTTCTAAATACATTCAAATAT
GTATCCGCTCATGAGACAATAACCCTGATAAATGCTTCAATAATATTGAAAAAGGAAGAGTCCTGAGGCG
GAAAGAACCAGCTGTGGAATGTGTGTCAGTTAGGGTGTGGAAAGTCCCCAGGCTCCCCAGCAGGCAGAAG
TATGCAAAGCATGCATCTCAATTAGTCAGCAACCAGGTGTGGAAAGTCCCCAGGCTCCCCAGCAGGCAGA
AGTATGCAAAGCATGCATCTCAATTAGTCAGCAACCATAGTCCCGCCCCTAACTCCGCCCATCCCGCCCC
TAACTCCGCCCAGTTCCGCCCATTCTCCGCCCCATGGCTGACTAATTTTTTTTATTTATGCAGAGGCCGA
GGCCGCCTCGGCCTCTGAGCTATTCCAGAAGTAGTGAGGAGGCTTTTTTGGAGGCCTAGGCTTTTGCAAA
GATCGATCAAGAGACAGGATGAGGATCGTTTCGCATGATTGAACAAGATGGATTGCACGCAGGTTCTCCG
GCCGCTTGGGTGGAGAGGCTATTCGGCTATGACTGGGCACAACAGACAATCGGCTGCTCTGATGCCGCCG
TGTTCCGGCTGTCAGCGCAGGGGCGCCCGGTTCTTTTTGTCAAGACCGACCTGTCCGGTGCCCTGAATGA
ACTGCAAGACGAGGCAGCGCGGCTATCGTGGCTGGCCACGACGGGCGTTCCTTGCGCAGCTGTGCTCGAC
GTTGTCACTGAAGCGGGAAGGGACTGGCTGCTATTGGGCGAAGTGCCGGGGCAGGATCTCCTGTCATCTC
ACCTTGCTCCTGCCGAGAAAGTATCCATCATGGCTGATGCAATGCGGCGGCTGCATACGCTTGATCCGGC
TACCTGCCCATTCGACCACCAAGCGAAACATCGCATCGAGCGAGCACGTACTCGGATGGAAGCCGGTCTT
GTCGATCAGGATGATCTGGACGAAGAGCATCAGGGGCTCGCGCCAGCCGAACTGTTCGCCAGGCTCAAGG
CGAGCATGCCCGACGGCGAGGATCTCGTCGTGACCCATGGCGATGCCTGCTTGCCGAATATCATGGTGGA
AAATGGCCGCTTTTCTGGATTCATCGACTGTGGCCGGCTGGGTGTGGCGGACCGCTATCAGGACATAGCG
TTGGCTACCCGTGATATTGCTGAAGAGCTTGGCGGCGAATGGGCTGACCGCTTCCTCGTGCTTTACGGTA
TCGCCGCTCCCGATTCGCAGCGCATCGCCTTCTATCGCCTTCTTGACGAGTTCTTCTGAGCGGGACTCTG
GGGTTCGAAATGACCGACCAAGCGACGCCCAACCTGCCATCACGAGATTTCGATTCCACCGCCGCCTTCT
ATGAAAGGTTGGGCTTCGGAATCGTTTTCCGGGACGCCGGCTGGATGATCCTCCAGCGCGGGGATCTCAT
GCTGGAGTTCTTCGCCCACCCTAGGGGGAGGCTAACTGAAACACGGAAGGAGACAATACCGGAAGGAACC
CGCGCTATGACGGCAATAAAAAGACAGAATAAAACGCACGGTGTTGGGTCGTTTGTTCATAAACGCGGGG
TTCGGTCCCAGGGCTGGCACTCTGTCGATACCCCACCGAGACCCCATTGGGGCCAATACGCCCGCGTTTC
TTCCTTTTCCCCACCCCACCCCCCAAGTTCGGGTGAAGGCCCAGGGCTCGCAGCCAACGTCGGGGCGGCA
GGCCCTGCCATAGCCTCAGGTTACTCATATATACTTTAGATTGATTTAAAACTTCATTTTTAATTTAAAA
GGATCTAGGTGAAGATCCTTTTTGATAATCTCATGACCAAAATCCCTTAACGTGAGTTTTCGTTCCACTG
AGCGTCAGACCCCGTAGAAAAGATCAAAGGATCTTCTTGAGATCCTTTTTTTCTGCGCGTAATCTGCTGC
TTGCAAACAAAAAAACCACCGCTACCAGCGGTGGTTTGTTTGCCGGATCAAGAGCTACCAACTCTTTTTC
CGAAGGTAACTGGCTTCAGCAGAGCGCAGATACCAAATACTGTTCTTCTAGTGTAGCCGTAGTTAGGCCA
CCACTTCAAGAACTCTGTAGCACCGCCTACATACCTCGCTCTGCTAATCCTGTTACCAGTGGCTGCTGCC
AGTGGCGATAAGTCGTGTCTTACCGGGTTGGACTCAAGACGATAGTTACCGGATAAGGCGCAGCGGTCGG
GCTGAACGGGGGGTTCGTGCACACAGCCCAGCTTGGAGCGAACGACCTACACCGAACTGAGATACCTACA
GCGTGAGCTATGAGAAAGCGCCACGCTTCCCGAAGGGAGAAAGGCGGACAGGTATCCGGTAAGCGGCAGG
GTCGGAACAGGAGAGCGCACGAGGGAGCTTCCAGGGGGAAACGCCTGGTATCTTTATAGTCCTGTCGGGT
TTCGCCACCTCTGACTTGAGCGTCGATTTTTGTGATGCTCGTCAGGGGGGCGGAGCCTATGGAAAAACGC
CAGCAACGCGGCCTTTTTACGGTTCCTGGCCTTTTGCTGGCCTTTTGCTCACATGTTCTTTCCTGCGTTA
TCCCCTGATTCTGTGGATAACCGTATTACCGCCATGCATTAGTTATTAATAGTAATCAATTACGGGG
Features (pLannotate 1.2.2; 16 found; start..end, strand, type, name):
     33..336     +  enhancer       CMV enhancer: human cytomegalovirus immediate early enhancer
    337..540     +  promoter       CMV promoter: human cytomegalovirus (CMV) immediate early promoter
    585..1301    +  CDS            mEGFP: mEGFP is a basic (constitutively fluorescent) green fluorescent protein published in 2002, derived from Aequorea victoria. It has moderate acid sensitivity.
   1302..1323    +  misc_feature   MCS (fragment): multiple cloning site
   1326..1967    +  CDS            Rab5a: RAB5A_MOUSE - Also known as nnyRab5a. Experimental evidence at protein level: Swiss-Prot protein existence level 1. Small GTPase which cycles between active GTP-bound and inactive GDP-bound states. In its active state, binds to a variety of effector proteins to regulate cellular responses such as of intracellular membrane trafficking, from the formation of transport vesicles to their fusion with membranes. Active GTP-bound form is able to recruit to membranes different sets of downstream effectors directly responsible for vesicle formation, movement, tethering and fusion. RAB5A is required for
   2010..2094    +  CDS            large T antigen (fragment): large T antigen from SV40 (simian virus 40)
   2117..2238    +  polyA_signal   SV40 poly(A) signal: SV40 polyadenylation signal
   2272..2700    -  rep_origin     f1 ori (sequence partly withheld): f1 bacteriophage origin of replication; arrow indicates direction of (+) strand synthesis
   2727..2831    +  promoter       AmpR promoter: bla
   2833..3190    +  promoter       SV40 promoter: SV40 enhancer and early promoter
   3225..4019    +  CDS            NeoR/KanR: aminoglycoside phosphotransferase from Tn5; aph(3')-II (or nptII); confers resistance to neomycin, kanamycin, and G418 (Geneticin®)
   4040..4192    +  CDS            ble (fragment): BLE_KLEPN - Experimental evidence at protein level: Swiss-Prot protein existence level 1. Binding protein with a strong affinity to the bleomycin family of antibiotics. Binds to CL990; an antimitotic-antibiotic compound. From Klebsiella pneumoniae.
   4251..4298    +  polyA_signal   HSV TK poly(A) signal: herpes simplex virus thymidine kinase polyadenylation signal (Cole and Stacy, 1985)
   4389..4405    -  polyA_signal   bGH poly(A) signal (fragment): bovine growth hormone polyadenylation signal
   4627..5215    +  rep_origin     ori: high-copy-number ColE1/pMB1/pBR322/pUC origin of replication
   5330..5357    +  enhancer       CMV enhancer (fragment): human cytomegalovirus immediate early enhancer
