[The description below was written by a language model from this plasmid's Addgene catalogue record and pLannotate feature annotations shown in this document.]
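Description:
CMV-mEGFP-Rab5a(Q79L) is a mammalian expression plasmid built on a C1-type backbone, in which the fluorescent protein sits upstream of the cloning site so that the gene of interest is fused at its N-terminus. The sequenced construct is about 5.4 kb. It is propagated in E. coli from a high-copy ColE1/pUC-type origin and also carries an f1 phage origin. A single NeoR/KanR (Tn5 aminoglycoside phosphotransferase) gene serves both hosts. A bacterial bla-type promoter drives it for kanamycin selection in bacteria, and the adjacent SV40 enhancer/early promoter drives it for G418 selection in mammalian cells, with an HSV TK polyadenylation signal terminating the cassette. The short ble, bGH poly(A) and SV40 large T antigen matches in the feature table are fragments, most likely residual backbone sequence rather than functional elements.

The payload is driven by the human cytomegalovirus immediate early enhancer and promoter. It consists of monomeric EGFP joined through a short remnant of the multiple cloning site to the Rab5a coding sequence, followed by an SV40 poly(A) signal. The catalogue lists the insert as rat Rab5a, while the automated annotation matched it to the mouse protein entry, which probably reflects close similarity between the orthologues. Rab5a is a small GTPase that cycles between GTP-bound active and GDP-bound inactive states and regulates membrane trafficking through its effectors. The record describes the Q79L substitution as making it constitutively active. The construct therefore allows a fluorescently visible, persistently active Rab5a to be expressed in transfected mammalian cells. The associated publication concerns Rab GTPase signalling in AMPA receptor trafficking and dendritic spine enlargement during long-term potentiation.
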