Addgene plasmid #246254: CMV-mEGFP-Rab5a(Q79L)
Purpose: Rab5a (Constitutively active)
Depositing lab: Ryohei Yasuda. Depositing organization: Max Planck Florida Institute. Publication: Rab10 inactivation promotes AMPAR trafficking and spine enlargement during long-term potentiation. Wang J, Nishiyama J, Parra-Bueno P, Okaz E, Oz G, Liu X, Watabe T, Suponitsky-Kroyter I, McGraw TE, Szatmari EM, Yasuda R. Elife. 2025 Sep 23;13:RP103879. doi: 10.7554/eLife.103879. PubMed 40986440.
Backbone
  Vector backbone: C1
  Backbone size w/o insert (bp): 3974
  Vector type: Mammalian Expression
  Selectable markers: Neomycin (select with G418)
Growth in bacteria
  Bacterial resistance: Kanamycin, 50 μg/mL
  Growth temperature: 37°C
  Growth strain: DH5alpha
  Copy number: High Copy
Gene/Insert
  Gene/Insert name: mEGFP-Rab5a(Q79L)
  Species: R. norvegicus (rat)
  Insert size (bp): 1383
  Mutation: Q79L
  Entrez Gene: Rab5a
  Promoter: CMV
  Cloning method: Restriction Enzyme; 5′ cloning site Unknown (unknown if destroyed)
Terms and licenses: Academic/Nonprofit Terms; Industry Terms: Not Available to Industry
How to cite: CMV-mEGFP-Rab5a(Q79L) was a gift from Ryohei Yasuda (Addgene plasmid # 246254 ; http://n2t.net/addgene:246254 ; RRID:Addgene_246254)
